Addgene plasmid #68438: pU1/Sm/3' Box_(GLuc)_INT
Purpose: Transient expression of an "INT" construct_bearing three PP7 Stem-loops, targeting the GLuc reporter, in mammalian cells. U1Pro/SmBox/3' Box expression backbone.
Depositing lab: John Rinn. Depositing organization: Harvard University. Publication: Multiplexable, locus-specific targeting of long RNAs with CRISPR-Display. Shechner DM, Hacisuleyman E, Younger ST, Rinn JL. Nat Methods. 2015 Jul;12(7):664-70. doi: 10.1038/nmeth.3433. Epub 2015 Jun 1. PubMed 26030444.
Backbone
  Vector backbone: pNEB193
  Backbone manufacturer: NEB
  Vector type: Mammalian Expression, CRISPR, Synthetic Biology
Growth in bacteria
  Bacterial resistance: Ampicillin, 100 μg/mL
  Growth temperature: 37°C
  Growth strain: DH5alpha
  Copy number: High Copy
Gene/Insert
  Gene/Insert name: INT construct_bearing three PP7 Stem-loops
  gRNA/shRNA sequence: gRNA: GATCTAGATACGACTCACTAT
  Species: Synthetic
  Promoter: human U1
  Cloning method: Ligation Independent Cloning
  Sequencing primers: 5′ M13F; 3′ M13R
Terms and licenses: Academic/Nonprofit Terms; Industry Terms: Not Available to Industry
Depositor comments: sgRNA core targets the (ATCTAGATACGACTCACTAT) sequence in the Gluc reporter. Contains an internal "accessory domain," comprising a casette of PP7 stem-loops. Trascription termination is by the U1 snRNA 3' Box system, preceeded by the U2 snRNA sm Box.
How to cite: pU1/Sm/3' Box_(GLuc)_INT was a gift from John Rinn (Addgene plasmid # 68438 ; http://n2t.net/addgene:68438 ; RRID:Addgene_68438)
