[The description below was written by a language model from this plasmid's Addgene catalogue record and pLannotate feature annotations shown in this document.]
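Description:
pU1/Sm/3' Box_(GLuc)_INT is a small (about 3.3 kb) mammalian transient-expression plasmid built on the pNEB193 cloning backbone, made for the CRISPR-Display approach of delivering accessory RNA domains to specific DNA loci through a Cas9 guide RNA. It is propagated in E. coli from a high-copy ColE1/pUC-type origin and selected with ampicillin through the β-lactamase gene and its native promoter. Remnants of the pUC-style cloning region are also annotated (lac promoter, lac operator, CAP binding site, and fragments of lacZα and lacI). These flank the insert and have no role in mammalian cells.

The payload is a synthetic "INT" guide RNA: an sgRNA whose targeting sequence is directed at a site in a Gaussia luciferase (GLuc) reporter, and whose core carries an internal accessory domain made of a cassette of three PP7 stem-loops, the RNA hairpins recognised by the PP7 bacteriophage coat protein. Instead of a conventional Pol III U6 cassette, transcription is driven by the human U1 snRNA promoter. The transcript is terminated and processed by the U1 snRNA 3' Box, which is preceded by a U2 snRNA Sm box, giving an snRNA-like expression context. The automated feature table detects only a partial S. pyogenes tracrRNA scaffold within the insert region, consistent with a scaffold interrupted by the inserted domain. It does not annotate the U1 promoter, PP7 loops, Sm box or 3' Box, so these elements are known from the depositor's description alone. The plasmid encodes no Cas9 or PP7 coat protein fusion and no mammalian selection marker, so it serves as the guide component alongside separately supplied partners in GLuc reporter assays.
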