Features (pLannotate 1.2.2; 10 found; start..end, strand, type, name):
      1..861     -  CDS            AmpR: β-lactamase; bla; confers resistance to ampicillin, carbenicillin, and related antibiotics
    862..966     -  promoter       AmpR promoter: bla
   1051..1141    +  misc_feature   bom (fragment): basis of mobility region from pBR322
   1147..1304    -  CDS            lacZα (fragment): LacZα fragment of β-galactosidase; lacZ fragment
   1840..1904    +  misc_RNA       tracrRNA (fragment): trans-activating CRISPR RNA for the Streptococcus pyogenes CRISPR/Cas9 system
   2150..2166    -  protein_bind   lac operator: The lac repressor binds to the lac operator to inhibit transcription in E. coli. This inhibition can be relieved by adding lactose or isopropyl-β-D-thiogalactopyranoside (IPTG). lac repressor encoded by lacI
   2174..2204    -  promoter       lac promoter: promoter for the E. coli lac operon
   2219..2240    -  protein_bind   CAP binding site: CAP binding activates transcription in the presence of cAMP. E. coli catabolite activator protein
   2253..2345    -  CDS            lacI (fragment): lac repressor; lacI; The lac repressor binds to the lac operator to inhibit transcription in E. coli. This inhibition can be relieved by adding lactose or isopropyl-β-D-thiogalactopyranoside (IPTG).
   2528..3116    -  rep_origin     ori: high-copy-number ColE1/pMB1/pBR322/pUC origin of replication
>Addgene plasmid #68438 | pU1/Sm/3' Box_(GLuc)_INT | depositor full sequence | sequence record 125562 | Full Sequence
TTACCAATGCTTAATCAGTGAGGCACCTATCTCAGCGATCTGTCTATTTCGTTCATCCATAGTTGCCTGA
CTCCCCGTCGTGTAGATAACTACGATACGGGAGGGCTTACCATCTGGCCCCAGTGCTGCAATGATACCGC
GAGACCCACGCTCACCGGCTCCAGATTTATCAGCAATAAACCAGCCAGCCGGAAGGGCCGAGCGCAGAAG
TGGTCCTGCAACTTTATCCGCCTCCATCCAGTCTATTAATTGTTGCCGGGAAGCTAGAGTAAGTAGTTCG
CCAGTTAATAGTTTGCGCAACGTTGTTGCCATTGCTACAGGCATCGTGGTGTCACGCTCGTCGTTTGGTA
TGGCTTCATTCAGCTCCGGTTCCCAACGATCAAGGCGAGTTACATGATCCCCCATGTTGTGCAAAAAAGC
GGTTAGCTCCTTCGGTCCTCCGATCGTTGTCAGAAGTAAGTTGGCCGCAGTGTTATCACTCATGGTTATG
GCAGCACTGCATAATTCTCTTACTGTCATGCCATCCGTAAGATGCTTTTCTGTGACTGGTGAGTACTCAA
CCAAGTCATTCTGAGAATAGTGTATGCGGCGACCGAGTTGCTCTTGCCCGGCGTCAATACGGGATAATAC
CGCGCCACATAGCAGAACTTTAAAAGTGCTCATCATTGGAAAACGTTCTTCGGGGCGAAAACTCTCAAGG
ATCTTACCGCTGTTGAGATCCAGTTCGATGTAACCCACTCGTGCACCCAACTGATCTTCAGCATCTTTTA
CTTTCACCAGCGTTTCTGGGTGAGCAAAAACAGGAAGGCAAAATGCCGCAAAAAAGGGAATAAGGGCGAC
ACGGAAATGTTGAATACTCATACTCTTCCTTTTTCAATATTATTGAAGCATTTATCAGGGTTATTGTCTC
ATGAGCGGATACATATTTGAATGTATTTAGAAAAATAAACAAATAGGGGTTCCGCGCACATTTCCCCGAA
AAGTGCCACCTGACGTCTAAGAAACCATTATTATCATGACATTAACCTATAAAAATAGGCGTATCACGAG
CTATGCGGCATCAGAGCAGATTGTACTGAGAGTGCACCATATGCGGTGTGAAATACCGCACAGATGCGTA
AGGAGAAAATACCGCATCAGGCGCCATTCGCCATTCAGGCTGCGCAACTGTTGGGAAGGGCGATCGGTGC
GGGCCTCTTCGCTATTACGCCAGCTGGCGAAAGGGGGATGTGCTGCAAGGCGATTAAGTTGGGTAACGCC
AGGGTTTTCCCAGTCACGACGTTGTAAAACGACGGCCAGTGAATTCCTAAGGACCAGCTTCTTTGGGAGA
GAACAGACGCAGGGGCGGGAGGGAAAAAGGGAGAGGCAGACGTCACTTCCCCTTGGCGGCTCTGGCAGCA
GATTGGTCGGTTGAGTGGCAGAAAGGCAGACGGGGACTGGGCAAGGCACTGTCGGTGACATCACGGACAG
GGCGACTTCTATGTAGATGAGGCAGCGCAGAGGCTGCTGCTTCGCCACTTGCTGCTTCACCACGAAGGAG
TTCCCGTGCCCTGGGAGCGGGTTCAGGACCGCTGATCGGAAGTGAGAATCCCAGCTGTGTGTCAGGGCTG
GAAAGGGCTCGGGAGTGCGCGGGGCAAGTGACCGTGTGTGTAAAGAGTGAGGCGTATGAGGCTGTGTCGG
GGCAGAGGCCCAAGATCTCAGATCTAGATACGACTCACTATGTTTAAGAGCTATGCTGCGAATACGAGGG
AGCAGACGATATGGCGTCGCTCCTCTCCACGAGAGCATATGGGCTCCGTGGTCTCCAGCAGACGATATGG
CGTCGCTGGCTCGTATTCGCAGCATAGCAAGTTTAAATAAGGCTAGTCCGTTATCAACTTGAAAAAGTGG
CACCGAGTCGGTGCCAGCAAGTTCAGAGAAATCTGAACTTGCTGGATTTTTGGAGCAGGGAGATGGAATA
GGAGCTTGCTCCGTCCACTCCACGCATCGACCTGGTATTGCAGTACCTCCAGGAACGGTGCACCCACTTT
CTGGAGTTTCAAAAGTAGACTGTACGCTAAGGGTCATATCTTTTTTTGTTTGGTTTGTGTCTTGGTTGGC
GTCTTAAAAGCTTGGCGTAATCATGGTCATAGCTGTTTCCTGTGTGAAATTGTTATCCGCTCACAATTCC
ACACAACATACGAGCCGGAAGCATAAAGTGTAAAGCCTGGGGTGCCTAATGAGTGAGCTAACTCACATTA
ATTGCGTTGCGCTCACTGCCCGCTTTCCAGTCGGGAAACCTGTCGTGCCAGCTGCATTAATGAATCGGCC
AACGCGCGGGGAGAGGCGGTTTGCGTATTGGGCGCTCTTCCGCTTCCTCGCTCACTGACTCGCTGCGCTC
GGTCGTTCGGCTGCGGCGAGCGGTATCAGCTCACTCAAAGGCGGTAATACGGTTATCCACAGAATCAGGG
GATAACGCAGGAAAGAACATGTGAGCAAAAGGCCAGCAAAAGGCCAGGAACCGTAAAAAGGCCGCGTTGC
TGGCGTTTTTCCATAGGCTCCGCCCCCCTGACGAGCATCACAAAAATCGACGCTCAAGTCAGAGGTGGCG
AAACCCGACAGGACTATAAAGATACCAGGCGTTTCCCCCTGGAAGCTCCCTCGTGCGCTCTCCTGTTCCG
ACCCTGCCGCTTACCGGATACCTGTCCGCCTTTCTCCCTTCGGGAAGCGTGGCGCTTTCTCATAGCTCAC
GCTGTAGGTATCTCAGTTCGGTGTAGGTCGTTCGCTCCAAGCTGGGCTGTGTGCACGAACCCCCCGTTCA
GCCCGACCGCTGCGCCTTATCCGGTAACTATCGTCTTGAGTCCAACCCGGTAAGACACGACTTATCGCCA
CTGGCAGCAGCCACTGGTAACAGGATTAGCAGAGCGAGGTATGTAGGCGGTGCTACAGAGTTCTTGAAGT
GGTGGCCTAACTACGGCTACACTAGAAGAACAGTATTTGGTATCTGCGCTCTGCTGAAGCCAGTTACCTT
CGGAAAAAGAGTTGGTAGCTCTTGATCCGGCAAACAAACCACCGCTGGTAGCGGTGGTTTTTTTGTTTGC
AAGCAGCAGATTACGCGCAGAAAAAAAGGATCTCAAGAAGATCCTTTGATCTTTTCTACGGGGTCTGACG
CTCAGTGGAACGAAAACTCACGTTAAGGGATTTTGGTCATGAGATTATCAAAAAGGATCTTCACCTAGAT
CCTTTTAAATTAAAAATGAAGTTTTAAATCAATCTAAAGTATATATGAGTAAACTTGGTCTGACAG
