>Addgene plasmid #68438 | pU1/Sm/3' Box_(GLuc)_INT | addgene partial sequence | sequence record 124651 | M13-F20 5'-TGTAAAACGACGGCCAGT-3'
GGAGAGAACAGACGCAGGGGCGGGAGGGAAAAAGGGAGAGGCAGACGTCACTTCCCCTTGGCGGCTCTGG
CAGCAGATTGGTCGGTTGAGTGGCAGAAAGGCAGACGGGGACTGGGCAAGGCACTGTCGGTGACATCACG
GACAGGGCGACTTCTATGTAGATGAGGCAGCGCAGAGGCTGCTGCTTCGCCACTTGCTGCTTCACCACGA
AGGAGTTCCCGTGCCCTGGGAGCGGGTTCAGGACCGCTGATCGGAAGTGAGAATCCCAGCTGTGTGTCAG
GGCTGGAAAGGGCTCGGGAGTGCGCGGGGCAAGTGACCGTGTGTGTAAAGAGTGAGGCGTATGAGGCTGT
GTCGGGGCAGAGGCCCAAGATCTCAGATCTAGATACGACTCACTATGTTTAAGAGCTATGCTGCGAATAC
GAGGGAGCAGACGATATGGCGTCGCTCCTCTCCACGAGAGCATATGGGCTCCGTGGTCTCCAGCAGACGA
TATGGCGTCGCTGGCTCGTATTCGCAGCATAGCAAGTTTAAATAAGGCTAGTCCGTTATCAACTTGAAAA
AGTGGCACCGAGTCGGTGCCAGCAAGTTCAGAGAAATCTGAACTTGCTGGATTTTTGGAGCAGGGAGATG
GAATAGGAGCTTGCTCCGTCCACTCCACGCATCGACCTGGTATTGCAGTACCTCCAGGAACGGTGCACCC
ACTTTCTGGAGTTTCAAAAGTAGACTGTACGCTAAGGGTCATATCTTTTTTTGTTTGGTTTGTGTCTTGG
TTGGCGTCTTAAAAGCTTGGCGTAATCATGGTCATAGCTGTTTCCTGTGTGAAATTGTTATCCGCTCACA
ATTCCACACAACATACGAGCCGGAAGCATAAAGTGTAAAGCCTGGGGTGCCTAATGAGTGAGCTAACTCA
CATTAATTGCGTTGCGCTCACTGCCCGCTTTCCAGTCGGGAAACCTGTCGTGCCAGCTGCATTAATGAAT
CGGCCAACGCGCGGGGAGAGGCGGTTTGCGTATTGGGCGCTCTTCCGCTTCCTCGCTCACTGACTCGCTG
