>Addgene plasmid #68438 | pU1/Sm/3' Box_(GLuc)_INT | addgene partial sequence | sequence record 124652 | M13-Rev 5'-CAGGAAACAGCTATGACC-3'
CTTAGAGCCACCAGAACAAACCAAACAAAAAAAGATATGACCCTTAGCGTACAGTCTACTTTTGAAACTC
CAGAAAGTGGGTGCACCGTTCCTGGAGGTACTGCAATACCAGGTCGATGCGTGGAGTGGACGGAGCAAGC
TCCTATTCCATCTCCCTGCTCCAAAAATCCAGCAAGTTCAGATTTCTCTGAACTTGCTGGCACCGACTCG
GTGCCACTTTTTCAAGTTGATAACGGACTAGCCTTATTTAAACTTGCTATGCTGCGAATACGAGCCAGCG
ACGCCATATCGTCTGCTGGAGACCACGGAGCCCATATGCTCTCGTGGAGAGGAGCGACGCCATATCGTCT
GCTCCCTCGTATTCGCAGCATAGCTCTTAAACATAGTGAGTCGTATCTAGATCTGAGATCTTGGGCCTCT
GCCCCGACACAGCCTCATACGCCTCACTCTTTACACACACGGTCACTTGCCCCGCGCACTCCCGAGCCCT
TTCCAGCCCTGACACACAGCTGGGATTCTCACTTCCGATCAGCGGTCCTGAACCCGCTCCCAGGGCACGG
GAACTCCTTCGTGGTGAAGCAGCAAGTGGCGAAGCAGCAGCCTCTGCGCTGCCTCATCTACATAGAAGTC
GCCCTGTCCGTGATGTCACCGACAGTGCCTTGCCCAGTCCCCGTCTGCCTTTCTGCCACTCAACCGACCA
ATCTGCTGCCAGAGCCGCCAAGGGGAAGTGACGTCTGCCTCTCCCTTTTTCCCTCCCGCCCCTGCGTCTG
TTCTCTCCCAAAGAAGCTGGTCCTTAGGAATTCACTGGCCGTCGTTTTACAACGTCGTGACTGGGAAAAC
CCTGGCGTTACCCAACTTAATCGCCTTGCAGCACATCCCCCTTTCGCCAGCTGGCGTAATAGCGAAGAGG
CCCGCACCGATCGCCCTTCCCAACAGTTGCGCAGCCTGAATGGCGAATGGCGCCTGATGCGGTATTTTCT
CCTTACGCATCTGTGCGGTATTTCACACCGCATATGGTGCACTCTCAGTACAATCTGCTCTGATGCCGCA
TAGCTCGTGATACGCCTATTTTTATAGGTTAATGTC
